Addgene plasmid #170100: pGFP-PacI
Purpose: deGFP reporter plasmid with unique PacI restriction enzyme recognition site
Depositing lab: Chase Beisel. Depositing organization: Helmholtz-Zentrum fuer Infektionsforschung (HZI). Publication: A TXTL-Based Assay to Rapidly Identify PAMs for CRISPR-Cas Systems with Multi-Protein Effector Complexes. Wimmer F, Englert F, Beisel CL. Methods Mol Biol. 2022;2433:391-411. doi: 10.1007/978-1-0716-1998-8_24. PubMed 34985758.
Backbone
  Vector backbone: pBEST
  Backbone size w/o insert (bp): 2400
  Total vector size (bp): 3210
  Modifications to backbone: Insertion of a unique PacI restriction enzyme recognition site upstream of the degfp gene.
  Vector type: Bacterial Expression, Synthetic Biology
Growth in bacteria
  Bacterial resistance: Ampicillin, 100 μg/mL
  Growth temperature: 30°C
  Growth strain: KL740 cI857+
  Growth instructions: 29°C
  Copy number: High Copy
Gene/Insert
  Gene/Insert name: deGFP
  Species: Synthetic
  Insert size (bp): 678
  Promoter: p70a
  Cloning method: Gibson Cloning
  Sequencing primers: 5′ TGAGCGGATACATATTTG
Terms and licenses: Academic/Nonprofit Terms; Industry Terms: Not Available to Industry
How to cite: pGFP-PacI was a gift from Chase Beisel (Addgene plasmid # 170100 ; http://n2t.net/addgene:170100 ; RRID:Addgene_170100)
