[The description below was written by a language model from this plasmid's Addgene catalogue record and pLannotate feature annotations shown in this document.]
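Description:
pGFP-PacI is a small (about 3.2 kb) bacterial expression and synthetic-biology reporter plasmid built on the pBEST backbone. It is maintained at high copy through a ColE1/pUC-type origin of replication and selected with ampicillin via a β-lactamase gene driven by its native bla promoter. The record specifies propagation in a strain carrying the temperature-sensitive lambda repressor cI857. This fits the use of the p70a promoter, a strong sigma70-dependent promoter derived from lambda phage regulatory sequence that is kept repressed during routine cloning to avoid a burden on the host.

The payload is deGFP, a synthetic 678 bp EGFP variant commonly used for cell-free expression. It lies downstream of p70a and an efficient ribosome binding site from bacteriophage T7 gene 10. The automated annotation labels the open reading frame as an EGFP-family protein, which agrees with the catalogue entry. It does not annotate the p70a promoter itself. It does flag short fragments resembling the lambda O protein gene upstream of the reporter and a tetracycline efflux gene downstream. These are partial homology matches, probably remnants of backbone or regulatory sequence rather than functional genes.

The defining modification is a unique PacI restriction site inserted upstream of the degfp gene, which gives a convenient position for introducing sequences next to the reporter. According to the associated publication, the plasmid belongs to a cell-free transcription-translation (TXTL) assay for identifying protospacer-adjacent motifs recognised by CRISPR-Cas systems with multi-protein effector complexes. The record does not detail exactly how the PacI site or the fluorescence readout is used in that assay.
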