Features (pLannotate 1.2.2; 7 found; start..end, strand, type, name):
      1..23      +  RBS            RBS: efficient ribosome binding site from bacteriophage T7 gene 10 (Olins and Rangwala, 1989)
     33..704     +  CDS            (3-F)Tyr-EGFP: (3-F)Tyr-EGFP is a basic (constitutively fluorescent) green fluorescent protein published in 2004, derived from Aequorea victoria.
    744..875     +  CDS            TcR (fragment): tetracycline efflux protein; tet; confers resistance to tetracycline
   1055..1643    -  rep_origin     ori: high-copy-number ColE1/pMB1/pBR322/pUC origin of replication
   1814..2674    -  CDS            AmpR: β-lactamase; bla; confers resistance to ampicillin, carbenicillin, and related antibiotics
   2675..2779    -  promoter       AmpR promoter: bla
   2904..3182    +  CDS            O (fragment): VRPO_LAMBD - Protein inferred from homology: Swiss-Prot protein existence level 3. Necessary for the bidirectional replication of DNA. It interacts with the ori (origin of replication) region of the genome during the initiation of replication. From Escherichia phage lambda (Bacteriophage lambda).
>Addgene plasmid #170100 | pGFP-PacI | addgene full sequence | sequence record 342948 | Addgene NGS Result
TTTGTTTAACTTTAAGAAGGAGATATACCATGGAGCTTTTCACTGGCGTTGTTCCCATCCTGGTCGAGCT
GGACGGCGACGTAAACGGCCACAAGTTCAGCGTGTCCGGCGAGGGCGAGGGCGATGCCACCTACGGCAAG
CTGACCCTGAAGTTCATCTGCACCACCGGCAAGCTGCCCGTGCCCTGGCCCACCCTCGTGACCACCCTGA
CCTACGGCGTGCAGTGCTTCAGCCGCTACCCCGACCACATGAAGCAGCACGACTTCTTCAAGTCCGCCAT
GCCCGAAGGCTACGTCCAGGAGCGCACCATCTTCTTCAAGGACGACGGCAACTACAAGACCCGCGCCGAG
GTGAAGTTCGAGGGCGACACCCTGGTGAACCGCATCGAGCTGAAGGGCATCGACTTCAAGGAGGACGGCA
ACATCCTGGGGCACAAGCTGGAGTACAACTACAACAGCCACAACGTCTATATCATGGCCGACAAGCAGAA
GAACGGCATCAAGGTGAACTTCAAGATCCGCCACAACATCGAGGACGGCAGCGTGCAGCTCGCCGACCAC
TACCAGCAGAACACCCCCATCGGCGACGGCCCCGTGCTGCTGCCCGACAACCACTACCTGAGCACCCAGT
CCGCCCTGAGCAAAGACCCCAACGAGAAGCGCGATCACATGGTCCTGCTGGAGTTCGTGACCGCCGCCGG
GATCTAACTCGAGCAAAGCCCGCCGAAAGGCGGGCTTTTCTGTGTCGACCGATGCCCTTGAGAGCCTTCA
ACCCAGTCAGCTCCTTCCGGTGGGCGCGGGGCATGACTATCGTCGCCGCACTTATGACTGTCTTCTTTAT
CATGCAACTCGTAGGACAGGTGCCGGCAGCGCTCTTCCGCTTCCTCGCTCACTGACTCGCTGCGCTCGGT
CGTTCGGCTGCGGCGAGCGGTATCAGCTCACTCAAAGGCGGTAATACGGTTATCCACAGAATCAGGGGAT
AACGCAGGAAAGAACATGTGAGCAAAAGGCCAGCAAAAGGCCAGGAACCGTAAAAAGGCCGCGTTGCTGG
CGTTTTTCCATAGGCTCCGCCCCCCTGACGAGCATCACAAAAATCGACGCTCAAGTCAGAGGTGGCGAAA
CCCGACAGGACTATAAAGATACCAGGCGTTTCCCCCTGGAAGCTCCCTCGTGCGCTCTCCTGTTCCGACC
CTGCCGCTTACCGGATACCTGTCCGCCTTTCTCCCTTCGGGAAGCGTGGCGCTTTCTCATAGCTCACGCT
GTAGGTATCTCAGTTCGGTGTAGGTCGTTCGCTCCAAGCTGGGCTGTGTGCACGAACCCCCCGTTCAGCC
CGACCGCTGCGCCTTATCCGGTAACTATCGTCTTGAGTCCAACCCGGTAAGACACGACTTATCGCCACTG
GCAGCAGCCACTGGTAACAGGATTAGCAGAGCGAGGTATGTAGGCGGTGCTACAGAGTTCTTGAAGTGGT
GGCCTAACTACGGCTACACTAGAAGAACAGTATTTGGTATCTGCGCTCTGCTGAAGCCAGTTACCTTCGG
AAAAAGAGTTGGTAGCTCTTGATCCGGCAAACAAACCACCGCTGGTAGCGGTGGTTTTTTTGTTTGCAAG
CAGCAGATTACGCGCAGAAAAAAAGGATCTCAAGAAGATCCTTTGATCTTTTCTACGGGGTCTGACGCTC
AGTGGAACGAAAACTCACGTTAAGGGATTTTGGTCATGAGATTATCAAAAAGGATCTTCACCTAGATCCT
TTTAAATTAAAAATGAAGTTTTAAATCAATCTAAAGTATATATGAGTAAACTTGGTCTGACAGTTACCAA
TGCTTAATCAGTGAGGCACCTATCTCAGCGATCTGTCTATTTCGTTCATCCATAGTTGCCTGACTCCCCG
TCGTGTAGATAACTACGATACGGGAGGGCTTACCATCTGGCCCCAGTGCTGCAATGATACCGCGAGACCC
ACGCTCACCGGCTCCAGATTTATCAGCAATAAACCAGCCAGCCGGAAGGGCCGAGCGCAGAAGTGGTCCT
GCAACTTTATCCGCCTCCATCCAGTCTATTAATTGTTGCCGGGAAGCTAGAGTAAGTAGTTCGCCAGTTA
ATAGTTTGCGCAACGTTGTTGCCATTGCTACAGGCATCGTGGTGTCACGCTCGTCGTTTGGTATGGCTTC
ATTCAGCTCCGGTTCCCAACGATCAAGGCGAGTTACATGATCCCCCATGTTGTGCAAAAAAGCGGTTAGC
TCCTTCGGTCCTCCGATCGTTGTCAGAAGTAAGTTGGCCGCAGTGTTATCACTCATGGTTATGGCAGCAC
TGCATAATTCTCTTACTGTCATGCCATCCGTAAGATGCTTTTCTGTGACTGGTGAGTACTCAACCAAGTC
ATTCTGAGAATAGTGTATGCGGCGACCGAGTTGCTCTTGCCCGGCGTCAACACGGGATAATACCGCGCCA
CATAGCAGAACTTTAAAAGTGCTCATCATTGGAAAACGTTCTTCGGGGCGAAAACTCTCAAGGATCTTAC
CGCTGTTGAGATCCAGTTCGATGTAACCCACTCGTGCACCCAACTGATCTTCAGCATCTTTTACTTTCAC
CAGCGTTTCTGGGTGAGCAAAAACAGGAAGGCAAAATGCCGCAAAAAAGGGAATAAGGGCGACACGGAAA
TGTTGAATACTCATACTCTTCCTTTTTCAATATTATTGAAGCATTTATCAGGGTTATTGTCTCATGAGCG
GATACATATTTGAATGTATTTAGAAAAATAAACAAATAGGGGTTCCGCGCACATTTCCCCGAAAAGTGCC
ACCTGACGTCTAAGAAACCATTATTATCATGACATTAACCTATAAAAATAGGCGTATCACGAGGCCCTTT
CGTCTTCAAGAATTCTGGCGAATCCTTTAATTAACTGACCAGCCAGAAAACGACCTTTCTGTGGTGAAAC
CGGATGCTGCAATTCAGAGCGCCAGCAAGTGGGGGACAGCAGAAGACCTGACCGCCGCAGAGTGGATGTT
TGACATGGTGAAGACTATCGCACCATCAGCCAGAAAACCGAATTTTGCTGGGTGGGCTAACGATATCCGC
CTGATGCGTGAACGTGACGGACGTAACCACCGCGACATGTGTGTGCTGTTCCGCTGGGCATGCTGAGCTA
ACACCGTGCGTGTTGACAATTTTACCTCTGGCGGTGATAATGGTTGCAGCTAGCAATAAT
